>Addgene plasmid #70551 | R777-E267 Hs.RASSF8 | depositor full sequence | sequence record 126000 | Full Sequence
TTAACGCTAGCATGGATGTTTTCCCAGTCACGACGTTGTAAAACGACGGCCAGTCTTAAAATTCGAGCTC
GGTCCGAGGATCCGAAATAATGATTTTATTTTGACTGATAGTGACCTGTTCGTTGCAACAAATTGATAAG
CAATGCTTTTTTATAATGCCAACTTTGTACAAAAAAGTTGGCACCATGGAACTTAAAGTATGGGTGGATG
GAGTTCAGAGGATTGTTTGTGGAGTCACTGAAGTCACAACTTGCCAGGAGGTTGTCATAGCCTTAGCTCA
AGCAATAGGTCGAACTGGAAGGTACACCCTTATAGAGAAATGGAGAGATACTGAAAGACACTTAGCACCT
CATGAAAATCCTATCATATCCTTAAACAAATGGGGGCAGTATGCTAGTGATGTGCAGCTCATTCTACGAC
GAACTGGGCCGTCTCTCAGTGAGCGACCCACTTCAGACAGTGTGGCTCGAATTCCTGAAAGAACTTTATA
CAGGCAGAGTCTGCCCCCCTTAGCTAAACTGAGGCCTCAGATTGACAAATCAATCAAAAGGAGGGAACCG
AAAAGGAAATCACTGACATTTACAGGAGGTGCCAAAGGATTAATGGACATTTTTGGAAAAGGTAAAGAAA
CTGAGTTTAAGCAAAAGGTGCTGAATAACTGCAAAACAACAGCAGATGAGTTGAAGAAGCTAATCCGTCT
GCAGACAGAGAAGCTTCAATCCATTGAGAAACAGCTGGAATCTAATGAAATAGAAATAAGATTTTGGGAG
CAAAAGTATAATTCCAACCTTGAAGAGGAAATTGTCCGTCTAGAGCAAAAGATCAAAAGAAACGATGTAG
AAATTGAGGAGGAAGAATTCTGGGAAAATGAATTACAGATTGAACAGGAAAATGAAAAACAGCTGAAGGA
TCAACTTCAAGAAATAAGACAGAAAATAACAGAATGTGAAAACAAATTAAAGGACTATTTGGCACAGATC
CGGACTATGGAAAGTGGTCTTGAAGCAGAAAAATTGCAACGGGAAGTTCAAGAGGCACAGGTCAATGAGG
AAGAGGTTAAAGGAAAGATCGGTAAGGTCAAAGGGGAGATTGACATTCAAGGCCAGCAGAGTCTGAGGTT
GGAAAATGGCATCAAAGCTGTGGAAAGATCTCTTGGACAAGCCACCAAACGCTTACAGGACAAAGAACAG
GAACTGGAGCAGTTGACTAAGGAGTTGCGGCAAGTCAATCTCCAGCAGTTCATCCAGCAGACAGGGACAA
AAGTTACCGTTTTGCCAGCGGAGCCCATTGAAATAGAGGCCTCACATGCAGACATTGAAAGGGGGATCAT
CATTCTTTCTGATAAGCAGGAGTGTAAAGATTAATCAACTTTCTTGTACAAAGTTGGCATTATAGGAAAG
CATTGCTTATCAATTTGTTGCAACGAACAGGTCACTATCAGTCAAAATAAAATCATTATTTGCATGCAAG
CTTAGATCCTCTAGACCAGCCAGGACAGAAATGCCTCGACTTCGCTGCTACCCAAGGTTGCCGGGTGACG
CACACCGTGGAAACGGATGAAGGCACGAACCCAGTGGACATAAGCCTGTTCGGTTCGTAAGCTGTAATGC
AAGTAGCGTATGCGCTCACGCAACTGGTCCAGAACCTTGACCGAACGCAGCGGTGGTAACGGCGCAGTGG
CGGTTTTCATGGCTTGTTATGACTGTTTTTTTGGGGTACAGTCTATGCCTCGGGCATCCAAGCAGCAAGC
GCGTTACGCCGTGGGTCGATGTTTGATGTTATGGAGCAGCAACGATGTTACGCAGCAGGGCAGTCGCCCT
AAAACAAAGTTAAACATTATGAGGGAAGCGGTGATCGCCGAAGTATCGACTCAACTATCAGAGGTAGTTG
GCGTCATCGAGCGCCATCTCGAACCGACGTTGCTGGCCGTACATTTGTACGGCTCCGCAGTGGATGGCGG
CCTGAAGCCACACAGTGATATTGATTTGCTGGTTACGGTGACCGTAAGGCTTGATGAAACAACGCGGCGA
GCTTTGATCAACGACCTTTTGGAAACTTCGGCTTCCCCTGGAGAGAGCGAGATTCTCCGCGCTGTAGAAG
TCACCATTGTTGTGCACGACGACATCATTCCGTGGCGTTATCCAGCTAAGCGCGAACTGCAATTTGGAGA
ATGGCAGCGCAATGACATTCTTGCAGGTATCTTCGAGCCAGCCACGATCGACATTGATCTGGCTATCTTG
CTGACAAAAGCAAGAGAACATAGCGTTGCCTTGGTAGGTCCAGCGGCGGAGGAACTCTTTGATCCGGTTC
CTGAACAGGATCTATTTGAGGCGCTAAATGAAACCTTAACGCTATGGAACTCGCCGCCCGACTGGGCTGG
CGATGAGCGAAATGTAGTGCTTACGTTGTCCCGCATTTGGTACAGCGCAGTAACCGGCAAAATCGCGCCG
AAGGATGTCGCTGCCGACTGGGCAATGGAGCGCCTGCCGGCCCAGTATCAGCCCGTCATACTTGAAGCTA
GACAGGCTTATCTTGGACAAGAAGAAGATCGCTTGGCCTCGCGCGCAGATCAGTTGGAAGAATTTGTCCA
CTACGTGAAAGGCGAGATCACCAAGGTAGTCGGCAAATAACCCTCGAGCCACCCATGACCAAAATCCCTT
AACGTGAGTTACGCGTCGTTCCACTGAGCGTCAGACCCCGTAGAAAAGATCAAAGGATCTTCTTGAGATC
CTTTTTTTCTGCGCGTAATCTGCTGCTTGCAAACAAAAAAACCACCGCTACCAGCGGTGGTTTGTTTGCC
GGATCAAGAGCTACCAACTCTTTTTCCGAAGGTAACTGGCTTCAGCAGAGCGCAGATACCAAATACTGTC
CTTCTAGTGTAGCCGTAGTTAGGCCACCACTTCAAGAACTCTGTAGCACCGCCTACATACCTCGCTCTGC
TAATCCTGTTACCAGTGGCTGCTGCCAGTGGCGATAAGTCGTGTCTTACCGGGTTGGACTCAAGACGATA
GTTACCGGATAAGGCGCAGCGGTCGGGCTGAACGGGGGGTTCGTGCACACAGCCCAGCTTGGAGCGAACG
ACCTACACCGAACTGAGATACCTACAGCGTGAGCATTGAGAAAGCGCCACGCTTCCCGAAGGGAGAAAGG
CGGACAGGTATCCGGTAAGCGGCAGGGTCGGAACAGGAGAGCGCACGAGGGAGCTTCCAGGGGGAAACGC
CTGGTATCTTTATAGTCCTGTCGGGTTTCGCCACCTCTGACTTGAGCGTCGATTTTTGTGATGCTCGTCA
GGGGGGCGGAGCCTATGGAAAAACGCCAGCAACGCGGCCTTTTTACGGTTCCTGGCCTTTTGCTGGCCTT
TTGCTCACATGTTCTTTCCTGCGTTATCCCCTGATTCTGTGGATAACCGTATTACCGCCTTTGAGTGAGC
TGATACCGCTCGCCGCAGCCGAACGACCGAGCGCAGCGAGTCAGTGAGCGAGGAAGCGGAAGAGCGCCCA
ATACGCAAACCGCCTCTCCCCGCGCGTTGGCCGATTCATTAATGCAGCTGGCACGACAGGTTTCCCGACT
GGAAAGCGGGCAGTGAGCGCAACGCAATTAATACGCGTACCGCTAGCCAGGAAGAGTTTGTAGAAACGCA
AAAAGGCCATCCGTCAGGATGGCCTTCTGCTTAGTTTGATGCCTGGCAGTTTATGGCGGGCGTCCTGCCC
GCCACCCTCCGGGCCGTTGCTTCACAACGTTCAAATCCGCTCCCGGCGGATTTGTCCTACTCAGGAGAGC
GTTCACCGACAAACAACAGATAAAACGAAAGGCCCAGTCTTCCGACTGAGCCTTTCGTTTTATTTGATGC
CTGGCAGTTCCCTACTCTCGCG
Features (pLannotate 1.2.2; 11 found; start..end, strand, type, name):
     18..54      -  CDS            lacZα (fragment): LacZα fragment of β-galactosidase; lacZ fragment
     85..180     +  protein_bind   attL3: mutant version of attL; recombination site for the Gateway® LR reaction LR Clonase™
    186..1322    +  CDS            RASSF8 (fragment): RASF8_HUMAN - Also known as C12orf2. Experimental evidence at protein level: Swiss-Prot protein existence level 1. From Homo sapiens (Human).
   1369..1462    -  protein_bind   attL2 (fragment): mutant version of attL; recombination site for the Gateway® LR reaction LR Clonase™
   1577..1600    +  promoter       Pc promoter (fragment): intI1 (promoter lies within the coding sequence); class 1 integron promoter
   1776..1832    +  CDS            GmR (fragment): gentamycin acetyltransferase; aacC1; confers resistance to gentamycin
   1839..2630    +  CDS            SmR: aminoglycoside adenylyltransferase (Murphy, 1985); aadA; confers resistance to spectinomycin and streptomycin
   2723..3311    +  rep_origin     ori: high-copy-number ColE1/pMB1/pBR322/pUC origin of replication
   3494..3586    +  CDS            lacI (fragment): lac repressor; lacI; The lac repressor binds to the lac operator to inhibit transcription in E. coli. This inhibition can be relieved by adding lactose or isopropyl-β-D-thiogalactopyranoside (IPTG).
   3641..3668    -  terminator     rrnB T2 terminator: transcription terminator T2 from the E. coli rrnB gene
   3800..3843    +  terminator     rrnB T1 terminator: Escherichia coli rrnB; transcription terminator T1 from the E. coli rrnB gene
