[The description below was written by a language model from this plasmid's Addgene catalogue record and pLannotate feature annotations shown in this document.]
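Description:
R777-E267 Hs.RASSF8 is a Gateway entry clone built on the pDonor-255 backbone (about 2.7 kb without insert; 3,872 nt in total) that carries the human RASSF8 open reading frame corresponding to NM_007211.4. It is a bacterial cloning plasmid rather than an expression vector. It replicates in E. coli from a high-copy ColE1/pUC-type origin and is selected with spectinomycin through an aadA aminoglycoside adenylyltransferase gene (SmR). A fragment of a class 1 integron Pc promoter lies upstream of this gene. The short lacZα, lacI and gentamicin-resistance fragments in the annotation appear to be nonfunctional backbone remnants. The rrnB T1 and T2 terminators sit upstream of the cloning region, where they would be expected to insulate the insert from read-through transcription.

The roughly 1.2 kb RASSF8 insert, also known as C12orf2 or HOJ1, encodes a Ras association domain family member. It is flanked by two attL recombination sites in opposite orientation. The automated annotation calls the upstream site attL3 and the downstream one a partial attL2, and the catalogue entry does not specify the att site variants. No promoter for expressing the ORF is present in the entry clone, because expression elements are supplied by the destination vector. An LR Clonase reaction transfers the ORF directionally into an attR-containing destination vector of choice. Because the ORF retains its stop codon, the clone suits expression of native, untagged RASSF8 or N-terminal fusions, but not C-terminal tags. It would typically serve as a source clone for building RASSF8 expression constructs.
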