Addgene plasmid #70551: R777-E267 Hs.RASSF8
Purpose: Gateway ORF clone of human RASSF8 [NM_007211.4] with stop codon (for native or N-terminal fusions)
Depositing lab: Dominic Esposito. Depositing organization: National Cancer Institute (NCI).
Backbone
  Vector backbone: pDonor-255
  Backbone size w/o insert (bp): 2693
  Vector type: Gateway Entry Clone
Growth in bacteria
  Bacterial resistance: Spectinomycin, 50 μg/mL
  Growth temperature: 37°C
  Growth strain: DH10B
  Copy number: High Copy
Gene/Insert
  Gene/Insert name: RASSF8
  Species: H. sapiens (human)
  Insert size (bp): 1179
  GenBank ID: NM_007211.4
  Entrez Gene: RASSF8 (a.k.a. C12orf2, HOJ1)
  Cloning method: Gateway Cloning
  Sequencing primers: 5′ M13F 23-mer (5'-CCCAGTCACGACGTTGTAAAACG); 3′ attLR 23-mer (5'-TAACATCAGAGATTTTGAGACAC)
Terms and licenses: Academic/Nonprofit Terms; Industry Terms: Not Available to Industry
How to cite: R777-E267 Hs.RASSF8 was a gift from Dominic Esposito (Addgene plasmid # 70551 ; http://n2t.net/addgene:70551 ; RRID:Addgene_70551)
