>Addgene plasmid #70551 | R777-E267 Hs.RASSF8 | addgene partial sequence | sequence record 130571 | pCR8_R1 5'-cgaaccgaacaggcttatgt-3'
GTGTGCGTCACCCGGCAACCTTGGGTAGCAGCGAAGTCGAGGCATTTCTGTCCTGGCTGGTCTAGAGGAT
CTAAGCTTGCATGCAAATAATGATTTTATTTTGACTGATAGTGACCTGTTCGTTGCAACAAATTGATAAG
CAATGCTTTCCTATAATGCCAACTTTGTACAAGAAAGTTGATTAATCTTTACACTCCTGCTTATCAGAAA
GAATGATGATCCCCCTTTCAATGTCTGCATGTGAGGCCTCTATTTCAATGGGCTCCGCTGGCAAAACGGT
AACTTTTGTCCCTGTCTGCTGGATGAACTGCTGGAGATTGACTTGCCGCAACTCCTTAGTCAACTGCTCC
AGTTCCTGTTCTTTGTCCTGTAAGCGTTTGGTGGCTTGTCCAAGAGATCTTTCCACAGCTTTGATGCCAT
TTTCCAACCTCAGACTCTGCTGGCCTTGAATGTCAATCTCCCCTTTGACCTTACCGATCTTTCCTTTAAC
CTCTTCCTCATTGACCTGTGCCTCTTGAACTTCCCGTTGCAATTTTTCTGCTTCAAGACCACTTTCCATA
GTCCGGATCTGTGCCAAATAGTCCTTTAATTTGTTTTCACATTCTGTTATTTTCTGTCTTATTTCTTGAA
GTTGATCCTTCAGCTGTTTTTCATTTTCCTGTTCAATCTGTAATTCATTTTCCCAGAATTCTTCCTCCTC
AATTTCTACATCGTTTCTTTTGATCTTTTGCTCTAGACGGACAATTTCCTCTTCAAGGTTGGAATTATAC
TTTTGCTCCCAAAATCTTATTTCTATTTCATTAGATTCCAGCTGTTTCTCAATGGATTGAAGCTTCTCTG
TCTGCAGACGGATTAGCTTCTTCAACTCATCTGCTGTTGTTTTGCAGTTATTCAGCACCTTTTGCTTAAA
CTCAGTTTCTTTACCTTTTCCAAAAATGTCCATTAATCCTTTGGCACCTCC
